>Addgene plasmid #164544 | GP799 | addgene full sequence | sequence record 325340 | Addgene NGS Result
GAGTGGCGAGCCCTCAGATCCTGCATATAAGCAGCTGCTTTTTGCCTGTACTGGGTCTCTCTGGTTAGAC
CAGATCTGAGCCTGGGAGCTCTCTGGCTAACTAGGGAACCCACTGCTTAAGCCTCAATAAAGCTTGCCTT
GAGTGCTTCAAGTAGTGTGTGCCCGTCTGTTGTGTGACTCTGGTAACTAGAGATCCCTCAGACCCTTTTA
GTCAGTGTGGAAAATCTCTAGCAGTGGCGCCCGAACAGGGACTTGAAAGCGAAAGGGAAACCAGAGGAGC
TCTCTCGACGCAGGACTCGGCTTGCTGAAGCGCGCACGGCAAGAGGCGAGGGGCGGCGACTGCAGAGTAC
GCCAAAAATTTTGACTAGCGGAGGCTAGAAGGAGAGAGATGGGTGCGAGAGCGTCAGTATTAAGCGGGGG
AGAATTAGATCGCGATGGGAAAAAATTCGGTTAAGGCCAGGGGGAAAGAAAAAATATAAATTAAAACATA
TAGTATGGGCAAGCAGGGAGCTAGAACGATTCGCAGTTAATCCTGGCCTGTTAGAAACATCAGAAGGCTG
TAGACAAATACTGGGACAGCTACAACCATCCCTTCAGACAGGATCAGAAGAACTTAGATCATTATATAAT
ACAGTAGCAACCCTCTATTGTGTGCATCAAAGGATAGAGATAAAAGACACCAAGGAAGCTTTAGACAAGA
TAGAGGAAGAGCAAAACAAAAGTAAGACCACCGCACAGCAAGCGGCCGGCCGCTGATCTTCAGACCTGGA
GGAGGAGATATGAGGGACAATTGGAGAAGTGAATTATATAAATATAAAGTAGTAAAAATTGAACCATTAG
GAGTAGCACCCACCAAGGCAAAGAGAAGAGTGGTGCAGAGAGAAAAAAGAGCAGTGGGAATAGGAGCTTT
GTTCCTTGGGTTCTTGGGAGCAGCAGGAAGCACTATGGGCGCAGCGTCAATGACGCTGACGGTACAGGCC
AGACAATTATTGTCTGGTATAGTGCAGCAGCAGAACAATTTGCTGAGGGCTATTGAGGCGCAACAGCATC
TGTTGCAACTCACAGTCTGGGGCATCAAGCAGCTCCAGGCAAGAATCCTGGCTGTGGAAAGATACCTAAA
GGATCAACAGCTCCTGGGGATTTGGGGTTGCTCTGGAAAACTCATTTGCACCACTGCTGTGCCTTGGAAT
GCTAGTTGGAGTAATAAATCTCTGGAACAGATTTGGAATCACACGACCTGGATGGAGTGGGACAGAGAAA
TTAACAATTACACAAGCTTAATACACTCCTTAATTGAAGAATCGCAAAACCAGCAAGAAAAGAATGAACA
AGAATTATTGGAATTAGATAAATGGGCAAGTTTGTGGAATTGGTTTAACATAACAAATTGGCTGTGGTAT
ATAAAATTATTCATAATGATAGTAGGAGGCTTGGTAGGTTTAAGAATAGTTTTTGCTGTACTTTCTATAG
TGAATAGAGTTAGGCAGGGATATTCACCATTATCGTTTCAGACCCACCTCCCAACCCCGAGGGGACCCGA
CAGGCCCGAAGGAATAGAAGAAGAAGGTGGAGAGAGAGACAGAGACAGATCCATTCGATTAGTGAACGGA
TCTCGACGGTATCGCCGAATTCTCAACAATAGGCAGTATTCATCCACAATTTTAAAAGAAAAGGGGGGAT
TGGGGGGTACAGTGCAGGGGAAAGAATAGTAGACATAATAGCAACAGACATACAAACTAAAGAATTACAA
AAACAAATTACAAAAATTCAAAATTTTCGGGTTTATTACTCGGACAGCAGAGATCCAGTTTGGACTAGTG
GCCGCAATAAAATATCTTTATTTTCATTACATCTGTGTGTTGGTTTTTTGTGTGAATCGATAGTACTAAC
ATACGCTCTCCATCAAAACAAAACGAAACAAAACAAACTAGCAAAATAGGCTGTCCCCAGTGCAAGTGCA
GGTGCCAGAACATTTCTCTATCGATAGGTACCGAACTTGTTTATTGCAGCTTATAATGGTTACAAATAAA
GCAATAGCATCACAAATTTCACAAATAAAGCATTTTTTTCACTGCATTCTAGTTGTGGTTTGTCCAAACT
CATCAATGTATCTTATCATGTCTGGATCCCCGGGAACAGATTCGCGACTAGTGGACACACAGGATAGGGG
TGGGCAGCATGAGGGGGGCCAGAGGGAGAGGGGGCAGAGCTGGGCTGGACGAGGGGACACCCCGCCCCAA
TGGGGCGTGACGAGCTGCCAGCCCAGGCTCCGGGGCACGTAAAAGCGGGGCTGTGAGACCGGAGAGCACG
GAGCGACATTAATATGGCCAAGCCTTTGTCTCAAGAAGAATCCACCCTCATTGAAAGAGCAACGGCTACA
ATCAACAGCATCCCCATCTCTGAAGACTACAGCGTCGCCAGCGCAGCTCTCTCTAGCGACGGCCGCATCT
TCACTGGTGTCAATGTATATCATTTTACTGGGGGACCTTGTGCAGAACTCGTGGTGCTGGGCACTGCTGC
TGCTGCGGCAGCTGGCAACCTGACTTGTATCGTCGCGATCGGAAATGAGAACAGGGGCATCTTGAGCCCC
TGCGGACGGTGCCGACAGGTGCTTCTCGATCTGCATCCTGGGATCAAAGCCATAGTGAAGGACAGTGATG
GACAGCCGACGGCAGTTGGGATTCGTGAATTGCTGCCCTCTGGTTATGTGTGGGAGGGCCCCCTCTCCCT
CCCCCCCCCTAACGTTACTGGCCGAAGCCGCTTGGAATAAGGCCGGTGTGCGTTTGTCTATATGTTATTT
TCCACCATATTGCCGTCTTTTGGCAATGTGAGGGCCCGGAAACCTGGCCCTGTCTTCTTGACGAGCATTC
CTAGGGGTCTTTCCCCTCTCGCCAAAGGAATGCAAGGTCTGTTGAATGTCGTGAAGGAAGCAGTTCCTCT
GGAAGCTTCTTGAAGACAAACAACGTCTGTAGCGACCCTTTGCAGGCAGCGGAACCCCCCACCTGGCGAC
AGGTGCCTCTGCGGCCAAAAGCCACGTGTATAAGATACACCTGCAAAGGCGGCACAACCCCAGTGCCACG
TTGTGAGTTGGATAGTTGTGGAAAGAGTCAAATGGCTCTCCTCAAGCGTATTCAACAAGGGGCTGAAGGA
TGCCCAGAAGGTACCCCATTGTATGGGATCTGATCTGGGGCCTCGGTACACATGCTTTACATGTGTTTAG
TCGAGGTTAAAAAAACGTCTAGGCCCCCCGAACCACGGGGACGTGGTTTTCCTTTGAAAAACACGATGAT
AATATGGCCACAACCATAGACCATGGCCGCTGGCCGCCCCGTGCGTGGGCCCGAGCTGGCGCCCCGGAGG
CTGCTGCAGTTGCTGCTGCTGGTACTGCTGGGGGGCCCGGGCCGGGGGGCGGCCTTGAGCGGGAACGTGA
CCGGGCCTGGGCCTCACAGCGCCAGCGGGAGCTCGAGGAGGGACGTGCCGGTGACCAGCCCTCCGCCGCC
GCTGCTGAGCCACTGCGGCCGGGCCGCCCACTGCGAGCCTTTGCGCTACAACGTGTGCCTGGGCTCGGCG
CTGCCCTACGGAGCCACCACCACGCTGCTGGCTGGGGACTCGGACTCGCAGGAGGAAGCGCACGGCAAGC
TCGTGCTCTGGTCCGGCCTCCGGAATGCCCCCCGCTGCTGGGCAGTGATCCAGCCCCTGCTGTGTGCTGT
CTACATGCCCAAGTGTGAGAATGACCGAGTGGAGTTGCCCAGCCGTACCCTCTGCCAGGCCACCCGAGGC
CCCTGTGCCATTGTGGAGCGGGAGCGAGGGTGGCCTGACTTTCTGCGTTGCACACCGGACCACTTCCCTG
AAGGCTGCCCAAACGAGGTACAAAACATCAAGTTCAACAGCTCAGGCCAATGTGAAGCACCCTTGGTGCG
AACAGACAACCCCAAGAGCTGGTATGAGGACGTGGAGGGCTGTGGGATTCAGTGTCAGAACCCGCTGTTC
ACCGAGGCCGAGCACCAGGACATGCACAGCTACATCGCAGCCTTCGGGGCGGTCACTGGTCTCTGCACGC
TCTTCACACTGGCCACCTTTGTGGCTGACTGGCGGAACTCCAATCGCTACCCTGCGGTTATTCTCTTCTA
TGTCAATGCGTGTTTCTTCGTGGGCAGCATTGGCTGGCTGGCCCAGTTCATGGATGGTGCCCGCCGAGAG
ATTGTTTGCCGAGCAGATGGCACCATGAGATTTGGGGAGCCCACCTCCAGTGAGACCCTGTCCTGTGTCA
TCATCTTTGTCATTGTGTACTATGCCTTGATGGCTGGAGTAGTCTGGTTCGTGGTCCTCACCTATGCCTG
GCACACCTCCTTCAAAGCCCTGGGCACCACCTACCAGCCTCTCTCGGGCAAGACATCCTATTTCCACCTG
CTCACGTGGTCACTCCCCTTTGTCCTCACGGTGGCAATCCTGGCTGTGGCTCAGGTAGATGGAGACTCCG
TGAGTGGCATCTGTTTTGTAGGCTACAAGAACTATCGGTACCGTGCTGGCTTTGTCCTGGCCCCAATTGG
CCTGGTGCTTATTGTGGGAGGCTACTTCCTCATCAGAGGGGTCATGACTCTGTTCTCCATCAAGAGCAAC
CACCCTGGGCTTCTGAGTGAGAAGGCAGCCAGCAAGATCAACGAGACCATGCTGCGCCTGGGCATTTTTG
GCTTCCTGGCCTTTGGCTTTGTGCTCATCACCTTCAGCTGCCACTTCTATGACTTCTTCAACCAGGCTGA
GTGGGAGCGTAGCTTCCGGGACTATGTGCTATGCCAAGCCAACGTGACCATCGGGCTGCCTACCAAGAAG
CCCATTCCTGACTGTGAGATCAAGAATCGGCCCAGCCTCCTGGTGGAGAAGATCAATCTATTTGCCATGT
TTGGCACTGGCATTGCCATGAGCACCTGGGTCTGGACCAAGGCCACCCTGCTCATCTGGAGGCGCACCTG
GTGCAGGTTGACTGGGCACAGTGATGATGAGCCCAAGAGAATCAAGAAGAGCAAGATGATCGCCAAGGCC
TTCTCTAAGCGGCGTGAGCTGCTGCAGAACCCGGGCCAGGAGCTCTCCTTCAGCATGCACACTGTCTCCC
ATGATGGACCTGTTGCGGGTTTGGCTTTTGACCTCAATGAACCCTCAGCTGACGTCTCCTCTGCCTGGGC
TCAGCATGTCACCAAGATGGTGGCTCGGAGAGGAGCCATATTGCCCCAGGATGTGTCCGTTACCCCTGTG
GCAACTCCAGTGCCACCAGAAGAACAAGCCAACATGTGGCTGGTTGAGGCAGAGATCTCCCCAGAGTTAG
AGAAGCGTTTGGGCCGGAAGAAAAAGCGGAGGAAGAGGAAGAAGGAGGTGTGCCCCTTGAGGCCAGCCCC
TGAGCTTCACCACTCTGCCCCTGTTCCTGCCACCAGTGCAGTTCCTCGGCTGCCTCAGCTGCCTCGGCAG
AAGTGCCTGGTAGCTGCAAACGCCTGGGGAACAGGGGAGTCCTGCCGACAGGGAGCCTGGACTCTAGTCT
CCAACCCCTTCTGCCCAGAGCCTAGTCCCCATCAAGATCCATTTCTCCCTGGTGCCTCAGCCCCCCGGGT
CTGGGCTCAGGGCCGCCTCCAGGGGCTGGGATCCATTCATTCCCGCACTAACCTAATGGAGGCTGAGATC
TTGGATGCAGACTCGGACTTCGCCACCATGGACTACAAAGACCATGACGGTGATTATAAAGATCATGACA
TCGATTACAAGGATGACGATGACAAGGCGGCCGCTTAGTAAGTAAGATCCGAACTCGAGAGATCCTAATC
AACCTCTGGATTACAAAATTTGTGAAAGATTGACTGGTATTCTTAACTATGTTGCTCCTTTTACGCTATG
TGGATACGCTGCTTTAATGCCTTTGTATCATGCTATTGCTTCCCGTATGGCTTTCATTTTCTCCTCCTTG
TATAAATCCTGGTTGCTGTCTCTTTATGAGGAGTTGTGGCCCGTTGTCAGGCAACGTGGCGTGGTGTGCA
CTGTGTTTGCTGACGCAACCCCCACTGGTTGGGGCATTGCCACCACCTGTCAGCTCCTTTCCGGGACTTT
CGCTTTCCCCCTCCCTATTGCCACGGCGGAACTCATCGCCGCCTGCCTTGCCCGCTGCTGGACAGGGGCT
CGGCTGTTGGGCACTGACAATTCCGTGGTGTTGTCGGGGAAATCATCGTCCTTTCCTTGGCTGCTCGCCT
GTGTTGCCACCTGGATTCTGCGCGGGACGTCCTTCTGCTACGTCCCTTCGGCCCTCAATCCAGCGGACCT
TCCTTCCCGCGGCCTGCTGCCGGCTCTGCGGCCTCTTCCGCGTCTTCGCCTTCGCCCTCAGACGAGTCGG
ATCTCCCTTTGGGCCGCCTCCCCGCCTGGTACCTTTAAGACCAATGACTTACAAGGCAGCTGTAGATCTT
AGCCACTTTTTAAAAGAAAAGGGGGGACTGGAAGGGCTAATTCACTCCCAACGAAGACAAGATCACCTGC
AGGACAGGCGCGCCCTGCTTTTTGCTTGTACTGGGTCTCTCTGGTTAGACCAGATCTGAGCCTGGGAGCT
CTCTGGCTAACTAGGGAACCCACTGCTTAAGCCTCAATAAAGCTTGCCTTGAGTGCTTCAAGTAGTGTGT
GCCCGTCTGTTGTGTGACTCTGGTAACTAGAGATCCCTCAGACCCTTTTAGTCAGTGTGGAAAATCTCTA
GCACCCGGGCGATTAAGGAAAGGGCTAGATCATTCTTGAAGACGAAAGGGCCTCGTGATACGCCTATTTT
TATAGGTTAATGTCATGATAATAATGGTTTCTTAGACGTCAGGTGGCACTTTTCGGGGAAATGTGCGCGG
AACCCCTATTTGTTTATTTTTCTAAATACATTCAAATATGTATCCGCTCATGAGACAATAACCCTGATAA
ATGCTTCAATAATATTGAAAAAGGAAGAGTATGAGTATTCAACATTTCCGTGTCGCCCTTATTCCCTTTT
TTGCGGCATTTTGCCTTCCTGTTTTTGCTCACCCAGAAACGCTGGTGAAAGTAAAAGATGCTGAAGATCA
GTTGGGTGCACGAGTGGGTTACATCGAACTGGATCTCAACAGCGGTAAGATCCTTGAGAGTTTTCGCCCC
GAAGAACGTTTTCCAATGATGAGCACTTTTAAAGTTCTGCTATGTGGCGCGGTATTATCCCGTGTTGACG
CCGGGCAAGAGCAACTCGGTCGCCGCATACACTATTCTCAGAATGACTTGGTTGAGTACTCACCAGTCAC
AGAAAAGCATCTTACGGATGGCATGACAGTAAGAGAATTATGCAGTGCTGCCATAACCATGAGTGATAAC
ACTGCGGCCAACTTACTTCTGACAACGATCGGAGGACCGAAGGAGCTAACCGCTTTTTTGCACAACATGG
GGGATCATGTAACTCGCCTTGATCGTTGGGAACCGGAGCTGAATGAAGCCATACCAAACGACGAGCGTGA
CACCACGATGCCTGTAGCAATGGCAACAACGTTGCGCAAACTATTAACTGGCGAACTACTTACTCTAGCT
TCCCGGCAACAATTAATAGACTGGATGGAGGCGGATAAAGTTGCAGGACCACTTCTGCGCTCGGCCCTTC
CGGCTGGCTGGTTTATTGCTGATAAATCTGGAGCCGGTGAGCGTGGGTCTCGCGGTATCATTGCAGCACT
GGGGCCAGATGGTAAGCCCTCCCGTATCGTAGTTATCTACACGACGGGGAGTCAGGCAACTATGGATGAA
CGAAATAGACAGATCGCTGAGATAGGTGCCTCACTGATTAAGCATTGGTAACTGTCAGACCAAGTTTACT
CATATATACTTTAGATTGATTTAAAACTTCATTTTTAATTTAAAAGGATCTAGGTGAAGATCCTTTTTGA
TAATCTCATGACCAAAATCCCTTAACGTGAGTTTTCGTTCCACTGAGCGTCAGACCCCGTAGAAAAGATC
AAAGGATCTTCTTGAGATCCTTTTTTTCTGCGCGTAATCTGCTGCTTGCAAACAAAAAAACCACCGCTAC
CAGCGGTGGTTTGTTTGCCGGATCAAGAGCTACCAACTCTTTTTCCGAAGGTAACTGGCTTCAGCAGAGC
GCAGATACCAAATACTGTTCTTCTAGTGTAGCCGTAGTTAGGCCACCACTTCAAGAACTCTGTAGCACCG
CCTACATACCTCGCTCTGCTAATCCTGTTACCAGTGGCTGCTGCCAGTGGCGATAAGTCGTGTCTTACCG
GGTTGGACTCAAGACGATAGTTACCGGATAAGGCGCAGCGGTCGGGCTGAACGGGGGGTTCGTGCACACA
GCCCAGCTTGGAGCGAACGACCTACACCGAACTGAGATACCTACAGCGTGAGCTATGAGAAAGCGCCACG
CTTCCCGAAGGGAGAAAGGCGGACAGGTATCCGGTAAGCGGCAGGGTCGGAACAGGAGAGCGCACGAGGG
AGCTTCCAGGGGGAAACGCCTGGTATCTTTATAGTCCTGTCGGGTTTCGCCACCTCTGACTTGAGCGTCG
ATTTTTGTGATGCTCGTCAGGGGGGCGGAGCCTATGGAAAAACGCCAGCAACGCGGCCTTTTTACGGTTC
CTGGCCTTTTGCTGGCCTTTTGCTCACATGTTCTTTCCTGCGTTATCCCCTGATTCTGTGGATAACCGTA
TTACCGCCTTTGAGTGAGCTGATACCGCTCGCCGCAGCCGAACGACCGAGCGCAGCGAGTCAGTGAGCGA
GGAAGCGGAAGAGCGCCCAATACGCAAACCGCCTCTCCCCGCGCGTTGGCCGATTCATTAATGCAGCAAG
CTCATGGCTGACTAATTTTTTTTATTTATGCAGAGGCCGAGGCCGCCTCGGCCTCTGAGCTATTCCAGAA
GTAGTGAGGAGGCTTTTTTGGAGGCCTAGGCTTTTGCAAAAAGCTCCCCGTGGCACGACAGGTTTCCCGA
CTGGAAAGCGGGCAGTGAGCGCAACGCAATTAATGTGAGTTAGCTCACTCATTAGGCACCCCAGGCTTTA
CACTTTATGCTTCCGGCTCGTATGTTGTGTGGAATTGTGAGCGGATAACAATTTCACACAGGAAACAGCT
ATGACATGATTACGAATTTCACAAATAAAGCATTTTTTTCACTGCATTCTAGTTGTGGTTTGTCCAAACT
CATCAATGTATCTTATCATGTCTGGATCAACTGGATAACTCAAGCTAACCAAAATCATCCCAAACTTCCC
ACCCCATACCCTATTACCACTGCCAATTACCTGTGGTTTCATTTACTCTAAACCTGTGATTCCTCTGAAT
TATTTTCATTTTAAAGAAATTGTATTTGTTAAATATGTACTACAAACTTAGTAGTTGGAAGGGCTAATTC
ACTCCCAAAGAAGACAAGATATCCTTGATCTGTGGATCTACCACACACAAGGCTACTTCCCTGATTAGCA
GAACTACACACCAGGGCCAGGGGTCAGATATCCACTGACCTTTGGATGGTGCTACAAGCTAGTACCAGTT
GAGCCAGATAAGGTAGAAGAGGCCAATAAAGGAGAGAACACCAGCTTGTTACACCCTGTGAGCCTGCATG
GGATGGATGACCCGGAGAGAGAAGTGTTAGAGTGGAGGTTTGACAGCCGCCTAGCATTTCATCACGTGGC
CCGAGAGCTGCATCCGGAGTACTTCAAGAACTGCTGATATCGAGCTTGCTACAAGGGACTTTCCGCTGGG
GACTTTCCAGGGAGGCGTGGCCTGGGCGGGACTGGG
Features (pLannotate 1.2.2; 27 found; start..end, strand, type, name):
    280..405     +  misc_feature   HIV-1 Ψ: packaging signal of human immunodeficiency virus type 1
    389..727     +  CDS            HIV-1 gag (fragment): gag protein from human immunodeficiency virus 1; gag
    902..1135    +  misc_feature   RRE: The Rev response element (RRE) of HIV-1 allows for Rev-dependent mRNA export from the nucleus to the cytoplasm.
   1512..1612    +  CDS            Rev (fragment): human immunodeficiency virus 1 (HIV-1) Rev protein; rev; enhances nuclear export of unspliced and incompletely spliced viral mRNAs
   1660..1777    +  misc_feature   cPPT/CTS: central polypurine tract and central termination sequence of HIV-1
   1826..1874    +  polyA_signal   poly(A) signal: synthetic polyadenylation signal
   1888..1979    +  misc_feature   pause site: RNA polymerase II transcriptional pause signal from the human α2 globin gene
   1994..2128    +  polyA_signal   SV40 poly(A) signal: SV40 polyadenylation signal
   2324..2719    +  CDS            BSD: blasticidin S deaminase; Aspergillus terreus BSD; confers resistance to blasticidin
   2720..3305    +  misc_feature   IRES2: internal ribosome entry site (IRES) of the encephalomyocarditis virus (EMCV)
   3313..5691    +  CDS            Smo: SMO_MOUSE - Also known as Smoh. Experimental evidence at protein level: Swiss-Prot protein existence level 1. G protein-coupled receptor that probably associates with the patched protein (PTCH) to transduce the hedgehog's proteins signal. Binding of sonic hedgehog (SHH) to its receptor patched is thought to prevent normal inhibition by patched of smoothened (SMO) (By similarity). Required for the accumulation of KIF7, GLI2 and GLI3 in the cilia. Interacts with DLG5 at the ciliary base to induce the accumulation of KIF7 and GLI2 at the ciliary tip for GLI2 activation (PubMed:25644602). From Mus
   5701..5766    +  CDS            3xFLAG: three tandem FLAG® epitope tags, followed by an enterokinase cleavage site
   5807..6395    +  misc_feature   WPRE: woodchuck hepatitis virus posttranscriptional regulatory element
   6390..6500    +  CDS            nef (fragment): NEF_SIVS4 - Experimental evidence at protein level: Swiss-Prot protein existence level 1. Interferes with TCR signaling from the cell membrane. Interacts with CD247/TCRZ (TCR zeta chain) and exert potent down- regulation of cell surface TCR/CD3 complexes. From Simian immunodeficiency virus (isolate F236/smH4) (SIV-sm) (Simian immunodeficiency virus sooty mangabey monkey).
   6543..6723    +  LTR            5' LTR (truncated): truncated 5' long terminal repeat (LTR) from HIV-1
   6856..6960    +  promoter       AmpR promoter: bla
   6961..7821    +  CDS            AmpR: β-lactamase; bla; confers resistance to ampicillin, carbenicillin, and related antibiotics
   7992..8580    +  rep_origin     ori: high-copy-number ColE1/pMB1/pBR322/pUC origin of replication
   8763..8817    +  CDS            lacI (fragment): lac repressor; lacI; The lac repressor binds to the lac operator to inhibit transcription in E. coli. This inhibition can be relieved by adding lactose or isopropyl-β-D-thiogalactopyranoside (IPTG).
   8823..8916    +  rep_origin     SV40 ori (fragment): SV40 origin of replication
   8941..8978    +  CDS            lacI (fragment): lac repressor; lacI; The lac repressor binds to the lac operator to inhibit transcription in E. coli. This inhibition can be relieved by adding lactose or isopropyl-β-D-thiogalactopyranoside (IPTG).
   8991..9012    +  protein_bind   CAP binding site: CAP binding activates transcription in the presence of cAMP. E. coli catabolite activator protein
   9027..9057    +  promoter       lac promoter: promoter for the E. coli lac operon
   9065..9081    +  protein_bind   lac operator: The lac repressor binds to the lac operator to inhibit transcription in E. coli. This inhibition can be relieved by adding lactose or isopropyl-β-D-thiogalactopyranoside (IPTG). lac repressor encoded by lacI
   9115..9198    +  polyA_signal   SV40 poly(A) signal (fragment): SV40 polyadenylation signal
   9366..9766    +  LTR            3' LTR (fragment): 3' long terminal repeat (LTR) from HIV-1
   9742..233     +  LTR            5' LTR (truncated) (across the origin): truncated 5' long terminal repeat (LTR) from HIV-1
