[The description below was written by a language model from this plasmid's Addgene catalogue record and pLannotate feature annotations shown in this document.]
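Description:
GP799 is a lentiviral expression plasmid built on the pHAGE ("Phage") HIV-1-derived backbone that expresses wild-type mouse Smoothened (Smo) with a C-terminal FLAG tag. In bacteria it is maintained through a high-copy ColE1/pUC-type origin and selected with ampicillin via the β-lactamase gene. The lentiviral portion carries the standard cis-acting elements needed for packaging and transduction: long terminal repeat sequences at both ends of the transfer cassette, the HIV-1 Ψ packaging signal with an adjoining gag fragment, the Rev response element for Rev-dependent nuclear export of the genomic RNA, and the cPPT/CTS. A WPRE lies downstream of the insert to boost transcript stability and expression.

The catalogue entry names the promoter as GgCryD1, which the name suggests is a chicken delta-crystallin promoter. It is not annotated in the feature table, although an unannotated gap just upstream of the first coding sequence would be the expected position. Preceding that gap are a synthetic poly(A) signal, a transcriptional pause site and an SV40 poly(A) signal, an arrangement generally used to insulate a promoter from upstream read-through transcription. The expression unit itself is bicistronic: blasticidin S deaminase comes first, followed by an EMCV IRES and then the Smo open reading frame fused to a 3xFLAG epitope. Blasticidin resistance and Smo-FLAG are therefore translated from one transcript, so drug selection enriches for transduced mammalian cells that also express the tagged receptor. According to the associated publication title, the construct was used to study how ubiquitin links Smoothened to intraflagellar transport in the regulation of Hedgehog signaling. The FLAG tag allows detection or immunoprecipitation of the protein.
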