Addgene plasmid #164544: GP799
Purpose: Expresses Smo-FLAG
Depositing lab: Gregory Pazour. Depositing organization: University of Massachusetts, Worcester. Publication: Ubiquitin links smoothened to intraflagellar transport to regulate Hedgehog signaling. Desai PB, Stuck MW, Lv B, Pazour GJ. J Cell Biol. 2020 Jul 6;219(7). pii: 151798. doi: 10.1083/jcb.201912104. PubMed 32435793.
Backbone
  Vector backbone: Phage lentivirus
  Vector type: Lentiviral
  Selectable markers: Blasticidin
Growth in bacteria
  Bacterial resistance: Ampicillin, 100 μg/mL
  Growth temperature: 37°C
  Growth strain: NEB Stable
  Copy number: High Copy
Gene/Insert
  Gene/Insert name: Smoothened
  Species: M. musculus (mouse)
  Mutation: WT
  Entrez Gene: Smo (a.k.a. E130215L21Rik, Smoh, bnb, smoothened)
  Promoter: GgCryD1
  Tag / fusion protein: FLAG (C terminal on insert)
  Cloning method: Gibson Cloning
Terms and licenses: Academic/Nonprofit Terms; Industry Terms: Not Available to Industry
How to cite: GP799 was a gift from Gregory Pazour (Addgene plasmid # 164544 ; http://n2t.net/addgene:164544 ; RRID:Addgene_164544)
