LOCUS       Exported 9770 bp ds-DNA circular SYN 19-JUL-2018
DEFINITION  .
ACCESSION   .
VERSION     .
KEYWORDS    .
SOURCE      synthetic DNA construct
  ORGANISM  recombinant plasmid
REFERENCE   1 (bases 1 to 9770)
  AUTHORS   Pazour Lab
  TITLE     Direct Submission
  JOURNAL   Exported Thursday, Dec 10, 2020 from SnapGene 5.2.3
            https://www.snapgene.com
FEATURES             Location/Qualifiers
     source          1..9770
                     /organism="recombinant plasmid"
                     /mol_type="other DNA"
     primer_bind     complement(1..20)
                     /label=HIV_Rev
                     /note="color: black; sequence: gatctgagggctcgccactc"
     primer_bind     1..20
                     /label=HIV_For
                     /note="color: black; sequence: gagtggcgagccctcagatc"
     misc_feature    280..405
                     /label=HIV-1 Psi
                     /note="packaging signal of human immunodeficiency virus
                     type 1"
                     /note="color: #ffe4c4"
     misc_feature    902..1135
                     /label=RRE
                     /note="The Rev response element (RRE) of HIV-1 allows for
                     Rev-dependent mRNA export from the nucleus to the
                     cytoplasm."
                     /note="color: #ffe4c4"
     primer_bind     1586..1604
                     /label=Phage_5'_promoter_seq
                     /note="color: black; sequence: cagatccattcgattagtg"
     misc_feature    1660..1777
                     /label=cPPT/CTS
                     /note="central polypurine tract and central termination
                     sequence of HIV-1"
                     /note="color: #ffe4c4"
     primer_bind     1795..1855
                     /label=SV40polyA_For
                     /note="color: black; sequence:
                     cagcagagatccagtttggactagtGGCCGCAATAAAATATCTTTATTTTCATTACATC
                     TG"
     polyA_signal    1826..1874
                     /note="synthetic polyadenylation signal"
                     /note="color: #a6acb3"
     misc_feature    1888..1979
                     /label=pause site
                     /note="RNA polymerase II transcriptional pause signal from
                     the human alpha-2 globin gene"
                     /note="color: #a6acb3"
     polyA_signal    1998..2132
                     /label=SV40 poly(A) signal
                     /note="SV40 polyadenylation signal"
                     /note="color: #a6acb3"
     primer_bind     complement(2132..2175)
                     /label=SV40polyA_Rev
                     /note="color: black; sequence:
                     acccctatcctgtgtgtccactagtCGCGAATCTGTTCCCGGGG"
     primer_bind     2133..2150
                     /label=Fragment.FOR
                     /note="color: black; sequence:
                     tggaCTAGTCCAGTGTTTAATCCCGGGAACAGATTCGCG"
     primer_bind     2150..2177
                     /label=GgCry_For
                     /note="color: black; sequence:
                     cagcagagatccagtttggactagtggacacacaggataggggtgg"
     promoter        2157..2320
                     /label=Chicken delta-1-crystallin gene, promoter region.
                     /note="color: #ffffff"
     primer_bind     2250..2264
                     /label=Cry_For_seq
                     /note="color: black; sequence: gtgacgagctgccag"
     primer_bind     complement(2296..2326)
                     /label=Smo_GgCryD1_Rev2
                     /note="color: black; sequence:
                     gccatggtCtgatcattaatgtcgctccgtgctctccggtctcac"
     primer_bind     complement(2303..2320)
                     /label=GgCry_Rev
                     /note="color: black; sequence:
                     GTCTTTGTAGTCCATGGTGGGATCCgtcgctccgtgctctccg"
     primer_bind     2307..2348
                     /label=BSD2_FOR
                     /note="color: black; sequence:
                     gagcacggagcgacattaatatggccaagcctttgtctcaag"
     mRNA            2311..2320
                     /product="delta-1 crystallin mRNA"
                     /label=delta-1 crystallin mRNA
                     /note="color: #a6acb3; direction: RIGHT"
     CDS             2327..2722
                     /codon_start=1
                     /gene="Aspergillus terreus BSD"
                     /product="blasticidin S deaminase"
                     /label=BSD
                     /note="confers resistance to blasticidin"
                     /note="color: #ccffcc"
                     /translation="MAKPLSQEESTLIERATATINSIPISEDYSVASAALSSDGRIFTG
                     VNVYHFTGGPCAELVVLGTAAAAAAGNLTCIVAIGNENRGILSPCGRCRQVLLDLHPGI
                     KAIVKDSDGQPTAVGIRELLPSGYVWEG"
     primer_bind     2380..2403
                     /label=Sequences
                     /note="color: black; sequence: tacaatcaacagcatccccatctc"
     primer_bind     complement(2703..2732)
                     /label=BSD2_REV
                     /note="color: black; sequence:
                     gggagagggggccctcccacacataaccag"
     primer_bind     complement(2703..2722)
                     /label=WPRE to IRES
                     /note="color: black; sequence:
                     ccagaggttgattagGATCTCTCGAGttagccctcccacacataaccag"
     primer_bind     2713..2740
                     /label=Ires2_FOR
                     /note="color: black; sequence:
                     gtgggagggccccctctccctccccccc"
     misc_feature    2723..3309
                     /label=IRES2
                     /note="internal ribosome entry site (IRES) of the
                     encephalomyocarditis virus (ECMV)"
                     /note="This feature has 3 segments: 1: 2723 .. 3297 /
                     #a6acb3 2: 3298 .. 3300 / #a6acb3 / ATG 3: 3301 .. 3309 /
                     #a6acb3"
     primer_bind     3118..3137
                     /label=IRES_seq_For
                     /note="color: black; sequence: ggctctcctcaagcgtattc"
     primer_bind     complement(3285..3331)
                     /label=Ires2_REV
                     /note="color: black; sequence:
                     gcggccagcggccatggtCtatggttgtggccatattatcatcgtgt"
     CDS             3310..3311
                     /codon_start=1
                     /gene="Aspergillus terreus BSD"
                     /product="blasticidin S deaminase"
                     /label=BSD
                     /note="confers resistance to blasticidin"
                     /note="color: #ccffcc"
                     /translation=""
     primer_bind     3312..3327
                     /label=Smo_F2
                     /note="color: black; sequence:
                     CGGCCttaattaatgatcaGaccatggccgctgg"
     gene            3315..5695
                     /gene="Smo"
                     /gene_synonym="bnb; E130215L21Rik; Smoh; smoothened"
                     /label=Smo
                     /note="smoothened, frizzled class receptor"
                     /note="color: #a6acb3; direction: RIGHT"
                     /db_xref="GeneID:319757"
                     /db_xref="MGI:MGI:108075"
     exon            3315..3659
                     /gene="Smo"
                     /gene_synonym="bnb; E130215L21Rik; Smoh; smoothened"
                     /note="color: #708090"
                     /inference="alignment:same species:1.39.8"
     CDS             3317..5695
                     /codon_start=1
                     /gene="Smo"
                     /gene_synonym="bnb; E130215L21Rik; Smoh; smoothened"
                     /product="smoothened homolog precursor"
                     /label=Smo
                     /note="bent body; smoothened homolog"
                     /note="color: #993366"
                     /db_xref="CCDS:CCDS19965.1"
                     /db_xref="GeneID:319757"
                     /db_xref="MGI:MGI:108075"
                     /protein_id="NP_795970.3"
                     /translation="MAAGRPVRGPELAPRRLLQLLLLVLLGGPGRGAALSGNVTGPGPH
                     SASGSSRRDVPVTSPPPPLLSHCGRAAHCEPLRYNVCLGSALPYGATTTLLAGDSDSQE
                     EAHGKLVLWSGLRNAPRCWAVIQPLLCAVYMPKCENDRVELPSRTLCQATRGPCAIVER
                     ERGWPDFLRCTPDHFPEGCPNEVQNIKFNSSGQCEAPLVRTDNPKSWYEDVEGCGIQCQ
                     NPLFTEAEHQDMHSYIAAFGAVTGLCTLFTLATFVADWRNSNRYPAVILFYVNACFFVG
                     SIGWLAQFMDGARREIVCRADGTMRFGEPTSSETLSCVIIFVIVYYALMAGVVWFVVLT
                     YAWHTSFKALGTTYQPLSGKTSYFHLLTWSLPFVLTVAILAVAQVDGDSVSGICFVGYK
                     NYRYRAGFVLAPIGLVLIVGGYFLIRGVMTLFSIKSNHPGLLSEKAASKINETMLRLGI
                     FGFLAFGFVLITFSCHFYDFFNQAEWERSFRDYVLCQANVTIGLPTKKPIPDCEIKNRP
                     SLLVEKINLFAMFGTGIAMSTWVWTKATLLIWRRTWCRLTGHSDDEPKRIKKSKMIAKA
                     FSKRRELLQNPGQELSFSMHTVSHDGPVAGLAFDLNEPSADVSSAWAQHVTKMVARRGA
                     ILPQDVSVTPVATPVPPEEQANMWLVEAEISPELEKRLGRKKKRRKRKKEVCPLRPAPE
                     LHHSAPVPATSAVPRLPQLPRQKCLVAANAWGTGESCRQGAWTLVSNPFCPEPSPHQDP
                     FLPGASAPRVWAQGRLQGLGSIHSRTNLMEAEILDADSDF"
     sig_peptide     3317..3412
                     /gene="Smo"
                     /gene_synonym="bnb; E130215L21Rik; Smoh; smoothened"
                     /note="color: #cc99b2; direction: RIGHT"
                     /inference="COORDINATES:same species:SignalP"
     mat_peptide     3413..5695
                     /gene="Smo"
                     /gene_synonym="bnb; E130215L21Rik; Smoh; smoothened"
                     /product="Smoothened homolog"
                     /label=propagated from UniProtKB/Swiss-Prot (P56726.2)
                     /note="propagated from UniProtKB/Swiss-Prot (P56726.2)"
                     /note="color: #cc99b2; direction: RIGHT"
                     /experiment="experimental evidence, no additional details
                     recorded"
     exon            3660..3865
                     /gene="Smo"
                     /gene_synonym="bnb; E130215L21Rik; Smoh; smoothened"
                     /note="color: #708090"
                     /inference="alignment:same species:1.39.8"
     exon            3866..4075
                     /gene="Smo"
                     /gene_synonym="bnb; E130215L21Rik; Smoh; smoothened"
                     /note="color: #708090"
                     /inference="alignment:same species:1.39.8"
     misc_feature    4028..4090
                     /gene="Smo"
                     /gene_synonym="bnb; E130215L21Rik; Smoh; smoothened"
                     /label=Transmembrane 1
                     /note="propagated from UniProtKB/Swiss-Prot (P56726.2);
                     transmembrane region"
                     /note="color: #a6acb3"
                     /experiment="experimental evidence, no additional details
                     recorded"
     exon            4076..4248
                     /gene="Smo"
                     /gene_synonym="bnb; E130215L21Rik; Smoh; smoothened"
                     /note="color: #708090"
                     /inference="alignment:same species:1.39.8"
     misc_feature    4112..4174
                     /gene="Smo"
                     /gene_synonym="bnb; E130215L21Rik; Smoh; smoothened"
                     /label=Transmembrane 2
                     /note="propagated from UniProtKB/Swiss-Prot (P56726.2);
                     transmembrane region"
                     /note="color: #a6acb3"
                     /experiment="experimental evidence, no additional details
                     recorded"
     exon            4249..4468
                     /gene="Smo"
                     /gene_synonym="bnb; E130215L21Rik; Smoh; smoothened"
                     /note="color: #708090"
                     /inference="alignment:same species:1.39.8"
     misc_feature    4271..4333
                     /gene="Smo"
                     /gene_synonym="bnb; E130215L21Rik; Smoh; smoothened"
                     /label=Transmembrane 3
                     /note="propagated from UniProtKB/Swiss-Prot (P56726.2);
                     transmembrane region"
                     /note="color: #a6acb3"
                     /experiment="experimental evidence, no additional details
                     recorded"
     misc_feature    4403..4465
                     /gene="Smo"
                     /gene_synonym="bnb; E130215L21Rik; Smoh; smoothened"
                     /label=Transmembrane 4
                     /note="propagated from UniProtKB/Swiss-Prot (P56726.2);
                     transmembrane region"
                     /note="color: #a6acb3"
                     /experiment="experimental evidence, no additional details
                     recorded"
     exon            4469..4592
                     /gene="Smo"
                     /gene_synonym="bnb; E130215L21Rik; Smoh; smoothened"
                     /note="color: #708090"
                     /inference="alignment:same species:1.39.8"
     misc_feature    4535..4597
                     /gene="Smo"
                     /gene_synonym="bnb; E130215L21Rik; Smoh; smoothened"
                     /label=Transmembrane 5
                     /note="propagated from UniProtKB/Swiss-Prot (P56726.2);
                     transmembrane region"
                     /note="color: #a6acb3"
                     /experiment="experimental evidence, no additional details
                     recorded"
     exon            4593..4685
                     /gene="Smo"
                     /gene_synonym="bnb; E130215L21Rik; Smoh; smoothened"
                     /note="color: #708090"
                     /inference="alignment:same species:1.39.8"
     primer_bind     complement(4597..4641)
                     /label=MmSmo_Loop3_R_wt
                     /note="color: black; sequence:
                     ctcagaagcccagggtggttgctcttgatggagaacagagtcatg"
     primer_bind     complement(4597..4641)
                     /label=MmSmo_Loop3_R
                     /note="color: black; sequence:
                     ctcagaagcccagggtggttgctcctgatggagaacagagtcatg"
     primer_bind     4621..4680
                     /label=MmSmo_Loop3_F_K3
                     /note="color: black; sequence:
                     caaccaccctgggcttctgagtgagaaggcagccagcaggatcaacgagaccatgctgc
                     g"
     primer_bind     4621..4680
                     /label=MmSmo_Loop3_F_K2
                     /note="color: black; sequence:
                     caaccaccctgggcttctgagtgagagggcagccagcaagatcaacgagaccatgctgc
                     g"
     primer_bind     4621..4680
                     /label=MmSmo_Loop3_F_wt
                     /note="color: black; sequence:
                     caaccaccctgggcttctgagtgagaaggcagccagcaagatcaacgagaccatgctgc
                     g"
     primer_bind     4621..4680
                     /label=MmSmo_loop3_F
                     /note="color: black; sequence:
                     caaccaccctgggcttctgagtgagagggcagccagcaggatcaacgagaccatgctgc
                     g"
     misc_feature    4682..4744
                     /gene="Smo"
                     /gene_synonym="bnb; E130215L21Rik; Smoh; smoothened"
                     /label=Transmembrane 6
                     /note="propagated from UniProtKB/Swiss-Prot (P56726.2);
                     transmembrane region"
                     /note="color: #a6acb3"
                     /experiment="experimental evidence, no additional details
                     recorded"
     exon            4686..4794
                     /gene="Smo"
                     /gene_synonym="bnb; E130215L21Rik; Smoh; smoothened"
                     /note="color: #708090"
                     /inference="alignment:same species:1.39.8"
     exon            4795..4980
                     /gene="Smo"
                     /gene_synonym="bnb; E130215L21Rik; Smoh; smoothened"
                     /note="color: #708090"
                     /inference="alignment:same species:1.39.8"
     misc_feature    4901..4963
                     /gene="Smo"
                     /gene_synonym="bnb; E130215L21Rik; Smoh; smoothened"
                     /label=Transmembrane 7
                     /note="propagated from UniProtKB/Swiss-Prot (P56726.2);
                     transmembrane region"
                     /note="color: #a6acb3"
                     /experiment="experimental evidence, no additional details
                     recorded"
     misc_feature    4940..5035
                     /gene="Smo"
                     /gene_synonym="bnb; E130215L21Rik; Smoh; smoothened"
                     /note="propagated from UniProtKB/Swiss-Prot (P56726.2);
                     Region: Interaction with BBS5 and BBS7"
                     /note="color: #a6acb3"
                     /experiment="experimental evidence, no additional details
                     recorded"
     exon            4981..5129
                     /gene="Smo"
                     /gene_synonym="bnb; E130215L21Rik; Smoh; smoothened"
                     /note="color: #708090"
                     /inference="alignment:same species:1.39.8"
     exon            5130..5264
                     /gene="Smo"
                     /gene_synonym="bnb; E130215L21Rik; Smoh; smoothened"
                     /note="color: #708090"
                     /inference="alignment:same species:1.39.8"
     exon            5265..5695
                     /gene="Smo"
                     /gene_synonym="bnb; E130215L21Rik; Smoh; smoothened"
                     /note="color: #708090"
                     /inference="alignment:same species:1.39.8"
     STS             5346..5695
                     /gene="Smo"
                     /gene_synonym="bnb; E130215L21Rik; Smoh; smoothened"
                     /standard_name="Smo"
                     /label=Smo
                     /note="color: #a6acb3"
                     /db_xref="UniSTS:546036"
     primer_bind     complement(5678..5716)
                     /label=Smo_R2
                     /note="color: black; sequence:
                     GTCTTTGTAGTCCATGGTGGCgaagtccgagtctgcatc"
     CDS             5705..5770
                     /codon_start=1
                     /product="three tandem FLAG(R) epitope tags, followed by an
                     enterokinase cleavage site"
                     /label=3xFLAG
                     /note="color: #cc99b2 Cleavage site after base 5770"
                     /translation="DYKDHDGDYKDHDIDYKDDDDK"
     primer_bind     complement(5743..5770)
                     /label=Flag_Reverse
                     /note="color: black; sequence:
                     cttgtcatcgtcatccttgtaatcgatg"
     primer_bind     complement(5746..5795)
                     /label=Flag-Rev
                     /note="color: black; sequence:
                     cGGATCttacttactAaGCGGCCGCCTTGTCATCGTCATCCTTGTAATCG"
     primer_bind     5746..5795
                     /label=IRES to WPRE
                     /note="color: black; sequence:
                     CGATTACAAGGATGACGATGACAAGGCGGCCGCtTagtaagtaaGATCCg"
     primer_bind     5776..5823
                     /label=WPRE-For
                     /note="color: black; sequence:
                     CGCtTagtaagtaaGATCCgaaCTCGAGAGATCctaatcaacctctgg"
     primer_bind     5796..5823
                     /label=Fragment 3.FOR
                     /note="color: black; sequence:
                     ctggttatgtgtgggagggctaaCTCGAGAGATCctaatcaacctctgg"
     primer_bind     complement(5803..5823)
                     /label=Primer 1
                     /note="color: black; sequence: ccagaggttgattagGATCTC"
     misc_feature    5811..6399
                     /label=WPRE
                     /note="woodchuck posttranscriptional regulatory element"
                     /note="color: #ffffff"
     CDS             complement(6282..6293)
                     /codon_start=1
                     /product="Factor Xa recognition and cleavage site"
                     /label=Factor Xa site
                     /note="color: #cc99b2 Cleavage site after base 6281"
                     /translation="IEGR"
     LTR             6547..6727
                     /label=5' LTR (truncated)
                     /note="truncated 5' long terminal repeat (LTR) from HIV-1"
                     /note="color: #ffe4c4"
     promoter        6860..6964
                     /gene="bla"
                     /label=AmpR promoter
                     /note="color: #ffffff; direction: RIGHT"
     CDS             6965..7825
                     /codon_start=1
                     /gene="bla"
                     /product="beta-lactamase"
                     /label=AmpR
                     /note="confers resistance to ampicillin, carbenicillin, and
                     related antibiotics"
                     /note="This feature has 2 segments: 1: 6965 .. 7033 /
                     #ccffcc / signal sequence 2: 7034 .. 7825 / #ccffcc
                     Cleavage site after base 7033"
                     /translation="MSIQHFRVALIPFFAAFCLPVFAHPETLVKVKDAEDQLGARVGYI
                     ELDLNSGKILESFRPEERFPMMSTFKVLLCGAVLSRVDAGQEQLGRRIHYSQNDLVEYS
                     PVTEKHLTDGMTVRELCSAAITMSDNTAANLLLTTIGGPKELTAFLHNMGDHVTRLDRW
                     EPELNEAIPNDERDTTMPVAMATTLRKLLTGELLTLASRQQLIDWMEADKVAGPLLRSA
                     LPAGWFIADKSGAGERGSRGIIAALGPDGKPSRIVVIYTTGSQATMDERNRQIAEIGAS
                     LIKHW"
     primer_bind     complement(7317..7345)
                     /label=Greg_Amp_Ra
                     /note="color: black; sequence:
                     catggttatGGCAGCACTGCATAATTCTc"
     primer_bind     7317..7345
                     /label=Greg_Amp_Fa
                     /note="color: black; sequence:
                     gAGAATTATGCAGTGCTGCCataaccatg"
     primer_bind     complement(7317..7345)
                     /label=Greg_Amp_R
                     /note="color: black; sequence:
                     CATGGTTATGGCAGCACTGCATAATTCTC"
     primer_bind     7317..7345
                     /label=Greg_Amp_F
                     /note="color: black; sequence:
                     GAGAATTATGCAGTGCTGCCATAACCATG"
     primer_bind     complement(7318..7336)
                     /label=Fragment 3.REV
                     /note="color: black; sequence: GGCAGCACTGCATAATTCT"
     primer_bind     7318..7336
                     /label=Fragment 2.REV
                     /note="color: black; sequence: AGAATTATGCAGTGCTGCC"
     rep_origin      7996..8584
                     /direction=RIGHT
                     /label=ori
                     /note="high-copy-number colE1/pMB1/pBR322/pUC origin of
                     replication"
                     /note="color: #ffff00"
     promoter        9031..9061
                     /label=lac promoter
                     /note="promoter for the E. coli lac operon"
                     /note="This forward directional feature has 3 segments: 1:
                     9031 .. 9036 / #ffffff / -35 2: 9037 .. 9054 / #ffffff 3:
                     9055 .. 9061 / #ffffff / -10"
     protein_bind    9069..9085
                     /label=lac operator
                     /bound_moiety="lac repressor encoded by lacI"
                     /note="The lac repressor binds to the lac operator to
                     inhibit transcription in E. coli. This inhibition can be
                     relieved by adding lactose or
                     isopropyl-beta-D-thiogalactopyranoside (IPTG)."
                     /note="color: #31849b"
     primer_bind     9076..9095
                     /label=M13-48REV
                     /note="color: black; sequence: CGGATAACAATTTCACACAG"
     primer_bind     9093..9109
                     /label=M13 rev
                     /note="common sequencing primer, one of multiple similar
                     variants"
                     /note="color: #a020f0; direction: RIGHT"
     primer_bind     9093..9109
                     /label=M13R
                     /note="color: black; sequence: CAGGAAACAGCTATGAC"
     LTR             join(9370..9770,1..233)
                     /label=3' LTR
                     /note="3' long terminal repeat (LTR) from HIV-1"
                     /note="color: #ffe4c4"
ORIGIN
        1 gagtggcgag ccctcagatc ctgcatataa gcagctgctt tttgcctgta ctgggtctct
       61 ctggttagac cagatctgag cctgggagct ctctggctaa ctagggaacc cactgcttaa
      121 gcctcaataa agcttgcctt gagtgcttca agtagtgtgt gcccgtctgt tgtgtgactc
      181 tggtaactag agatccctca gaccctttta gtcagtgtgg aaaatctcta gcagtggcgc
      241 ccgaacaggg acttgaaagc gaaagggaaa ccagaggagc tctctcgacg caggactcgg
      301 cttgctgaag cgcgcacggc aagaggcgag gggcggcgac tgcagagtac gccaaaaatt
      361 ttgactagcg gaggctagaa ggagagagat gggtgcgaga gcgtcagtat taagcggggg
      421 agaattagat cgcgatggga aaaaattcgg ttaaggccag ggggaaagaa aaaatataaa
      481 ttaaaacata tagtatgggc aagcagggag ctagaacgat tcgcagttaa tcctggcctg
      541 ttagaaacat cagaaggctg tagacaaata ctgggacagc tacaaccatc ccttcagaca
      601 ggatcagaag aacttagatc attatataat acagtagcaa ccctctattg tgtgcatcaa
      661 aggatagaga taaaagacac caaggaagct ttagacaaga tagaggaaga gcaaaacaaa
      721 agtaagacca ccgcacagca agcggccggc cgctgatctt cagacctgga ggaggagata
      781 tgagggacaa ttggagaagt gaattatata aatataaagt agtaaaaatt gaaccattag
      841 gagtagcacc caccaaggca aagagaagag tggtgcagag agaaaaaaga gcagtgggaa
      901 taggagcttt gttccttggg ttcttgggag cagcaggaag cactatgggc gcagcgtcaa
      961 tgacgctgac ggtacaggcc agacaattat tgtctggtat agtgcagcag cagaacaatt
     1021 tgctgagggc tattgaggcg caacagcatc tgttgcaact cacagtctgg ggcatcaagc
     1081 agctccaggc aagaatcctg gctgtggaaa gatacctaaa ggatcaacag ctcctgggga
     1141 tttggggttg ctctggaaaa ctcatttgca ccactgctgt gccttggaat gctagttgga
     1201 gtaataaatc tctggaacag atttggaatc acacgacctg gatggagtgg gacagagaaa
     1261 ttaacaatta cacaagctta atacactcct taattgaaga atcgcaaaac cagcaagaaa
     1321 agaatgaaca agaattattg gaattagata aatgggcaag tttgtggaat tggtttaaca
     1381 taacaaattg gctgtggtat ataaaattat tcataatgat agtaggaggc ttggtaggtt
     1441 taagaatagt ttttgctgta ctttctatag tgaatagagt taggcaggga tattcaccat
     1501 tatcgtttca gacccacctc ccaaccccga ggggacccga caggcccgaa ggaatagaag
     1561 aagaaggtgg agagagagac agagacagat ccattcgatt agtgaacgga tctcgacggt
     1621 atcgccgaat tctcaacaat aggcagtatt catccacaat tttaaaagaa aaggggggat
     1681 tggggggtac agtgcagggg aaagaatagt agacataata gcaacagaca tacaaactaa
     1741 agaattacaa aaacaaatta caaaaattca aaattttcgg gtttattact cggacagcag
     1801 agatccagtt tggactagtg gccgcaataa aatatcttta ttttcattac atctgtgtgt
     1861 tggttttttg tgtgaatcga tagtactaac atacgctctc catcaaaaca aaacgaaaca
     1921 aaacaaacta gcaaaatagg ctgtccccag tgcaagtgca ggtgccagaa catttctcta
     1981 tcgataggta ccgagctaac ttgtttattg cagcttataa tggttacaaa taaagcaata
     2041 gcatcacaaa tttcacaaat aaagcatttt tttcactgca ttctagttgt ggtttgtcca
     2101 aactcatcaa tgtatcttat catgtctgga tccccgggaa cagattcgcg actagtggac
     2161 acacaggata ggggtgggca gcatgagggg ggccagaggg agagggggca gagctgggct
     2221 ggacgagggg acaccgcccc caatggggcg tgacgagctg ccagcccagg ctccggggca
     2281 cgtaaaagcg gggctgtgag accggagagc acggagcgac attaatatgg ccaagccttt
     2341 gtctcaagaa gaatccaccc tcattgaaag agcaacggct acaatcaaca gcatccccat
     2401 ctctgaagac tacagcgtcg ccagcgcagc tctctctagc gacggccgca tcttcactgg
     2461 tgtcaatgta tatcatttta ctgggggacc ttgtgcagaa ctcgtggtgc tgggcactgc
     2521 tgctgctgcg gcagctggca acctgacttg tatcgtcgcg atcggaaatg agaacagggg
     2581 catcttgagc ccctgcggac ggtgccgaca ggtgcttctc gatctgcatc ctgggatcaa
     2641 agccatagtg aaggacagtg atggacagcc gacggcagtt gggattcgtg aattgctgcc
     2701 ctctggttat gtgtgggagg gccccctctc cctccccccc ccctaacgtt actggccgaa
     2761 gccgcttgga ataaggccgg tgtgcgtttg tctatatgtt attttccacc atattgccgt
     2821 cttttggcaa tgtgagggcc cggaaacctg gccctgtctt cttgacgagc attcctaggg
     2881 gtctttcccc tctcgccaaa ggaatgcaag gtctgttgaa tgtcgtgaag gaagcagttc
     2941 ctctggaagc ttcttgaaga caaacaacgt ctgtagcgac cctttgcagg cagcggaacc
     3001 ccccacctgg cgacaggtgc ctctgcggcc aaaagccacg tgtataagat acacctgcaa
     3061 aggcggcaca accccagtgc cacgttgtga gttggatagt tgtggaaaga gtcaaatggc
     3121 tctcctcaag cgtattcaac aaggggctga aggatgccca gaaggtaccc cattgtatgg
     3181 gatctgatct ggggcctcgg tacacatgct ttacatgtgt ttagtcgagg ttaaaaaaac
     3241 gtctaggccc cccgaaccac ggggacgtgg ttttcctttg aaaaacacga tgataatatg
     3301 gccacaacca tagaccatgg ccgctggccg ccccgtgcgt gggcccgagc tggcgccccg
     3361 gaggctgctg cagttgctgc tgctggtact gctggggggc ccgggccggg gggcggcctt
     3421 gagcgggaac gtgaccgggc ctgggcctca cagcgccagc gggagctcga ggagggacgt
     3481 gccggtgacc agccctccgc cgccgctgct gagccactgc ggccgggccg cccactgcga
     3541 gcctttgcgc tacaacgtgt gcctgggctc ggcgctgccc tacggagcca ccaccacgct
     3601 gctggctggg gactcggact cgcaggagga agcgcacggc aagctcgtgc tctggtccgg
     3661 cctccggaat gccccccgct gctgggcagt gatccagccc ctgctgtgtg ctgtctacat
     3721 gcccaagtgt gagaatgacc gagtggagtt gcccagccgt accctctgcc aggccacccg
     3781 aggcccctgt gccattgtgg agcgggagcg agggtggcct gactttctgc gttgcacacc
     3841 ggaccacttc cctgaaggct gcccaaacga ggtacaaaac atcaagttca acagctcagg
     3901 ccaatgtgaa gcacccttgg tgcgaacaga caaccccaag agctggtatg aggacgtgga
     3961 gggctgtggg attcagtgtc agaacccgct gttcaccgag gccgagcacc aggacatgca
     4021 cagctacatc gcagccttcg gggcggtcac tggtctctgc acgctcttca cactggccac
     4081 ctttgtggct gactggcgga actccaatcg ctaccctgcg gttattctct tctatgtcaa
     4141 tgcgtgtttc ttcgtgggca gcattggctg gctggcccag ttcatggatg gtgcccgccg
     4201 agagattgtt tgccgagcag atggcaccat gagatttggg gagcccacct ccagtgagac
     4261 cctgtcctgt gtcatcatct ttgtcattgt gtactatgcc ttgatggctg gagtagtctg
     4321 gttcgtggtc ctcacctatg cctggcacac ctccttcaaa gccctgggca ccacctacca
     4381 gcctctctcg ggcaagacat cctatttcca cctgctcacg tggtcactcc cctttgtcct
     4441 cacggtggca atcctggctg tggctcaggt agatggagac tccgtgagtg gcatctgttt
     4501 tgtaggctac aagaactatc ggtaccgtgc tggctttgtc ctggccccaa ttggcctggt
     4561 gcttattgtg ggaggctact tcctcatcag aggggtcatg actctgttct ccatcaagag
     4621 caaccaccct gggcttctga gtgagaaggc agccagcaag atcaacgaga ccatgctgcg
     4681 cctgggcatt tttggcttcc tggcctttgg ctttgtgctc atcaccttca gctgccactt
     4741 ctatgacttc ttcaaccagg ctgagtggga gcgtagcttc cgggactatg tgctatgcca
     4801 agccaacgtg accatcgggc tgcctaccaa gaagcccatt cctgactgtg agatcaagaa
     4861 tcggcccagc ctcctggtgg agaagatcaa tctatttgcc atgtttggca ctggcattgc
     4921 catgagcacc tgggtctgga ccaaggccac cctgctcatc tggaggcgca cctggtgcag
     4981 gttgactggg cacagtgatg atgagcccaa gagaatcaag aagagcaaga tgatcgccaa
     5041 ggccttctct aagcggcgtg agctgctgca gaacccgggc caggagctct ccttcagcat
     5101 gcacactgtc tcccatgatg gacctgttgc gggtttggct tttgacctca atgaaccctc
     5161 agctgacgtc tcctctgcct gggctcagca tgtcaccaag atggtggctc ggagaggagc
     5221 catattgccc caggatgtgt ccgttacccc tgtggcaact ccagtgccac cagaagaaca
     5281 agccaacatg tggctggttg aggcagagat ctccccagag ttagagaagc gtttgggccg
     5341 gaagaaaaag cggaggaaga ggaagaagga ggtgtgcccc ttgaggccag cccctgagct
     5401 tcaccactct gcccctgttc ctgccaccag tgcagttcct cggctgcctc agctgcctcg
     5461 gcagaagtgc ctggtagctg caaacgcctg gggaacaggg gagtcctgcc gacagggagc
     5521 ctggactcta gtctccaacc ccttctgccc agagcctagt ccccatcaag atccatttct
     5581 ccctggtgcc tcagcccccc gggtctgggc tcagggccgc ctccaggggc tgggatccat
     5641 tcattcccgc actaacctaa tggaggctga gatcttggat gcagactcgg acttcgccac
     5701 catggactac aaagaccatg acggtgatta taaagatcat gacatcgatt acaaggatga
     5761 cgatgacaag gcggccgctt agtaagtaag atccgaactc gagagatcct aatcaacctc
     5821 tggattacaa aatttgtgaa agattgactg gtattcttaa ctatgttgct ccttttacgc
     5881 tatgtggata cgctgcttta atgcctttgt atcatgctat tgcttcccgt atggctttca
     5941 ttttctcctc cttgtataaa tcctggttgc tgtctcttta tgaggagttg tggcccgttg
     6001 tcaggcaacg tggcgtggtg tgcactgtgt ttgctgacgc aacccccact ggttggggca
     6061 ttgccaccac ctgtcagctc ctttccggga ctttcgcttt ccccctccct attgccacgg
     6121 cggaactcat cgccgcctgc cttgcccgct gctggacagg ggctcggctg ttgggcactg
     6181 acaattccgt ggtgttgtcg gggaaatcat cgtcctttcc ttggctgctc gcctgtgttg
     6241 ccacctggat tctgcgcggg acgtccttct gctacgtccc ttcggccctc aatccagcgg
     6301 accttccttc ccgcggcctg ctgccggctc tgcggcctct tccgcgtctt cgccttcgcc
     6361 ctcagacgag tcggatctcc ctttgggccg cctccccgcc tggtaccttt aagaccaatg
     6421 acttacaagg cagctgtaga tcttagccac tttttaaaag aaaagggggg actggaaggg
     6481 ctaattcact cccaacgaag acaagatcac ctgcaggaca ggcgcgccct gctttttgct
     6541 tgtactgggt ctctctggtt agaccagatc tgagcctggg agctctctgg ctaactaggg
     6601 aacccactgc ttaagcctca ataaagcttg ccttgagtgc ttcaagtagt gtgtgcccgt
     6661 ctgttgtgtg actctggtaa ctagagatcc ctcagaccct tttagtcagt gtggaaaatc
     6721 tctagcaccc gggcgattaa ggaaagggct agatcattct tgaagacgaa agggcctcgt
     6781 gatacgccta tttttatagg ttaatgtcat gataataatg gtttcttaga cgtcaggtgg
     6841 cacttttcgg ggaaatgtgc gcggaacccc tatttgttta tttttctaaa tacattcaaa
     6901 tatgtatccg ctcatgagac aataaccctg ataaatgctt caataatatt gaaaaaggaa
     6961 gagtatgagt attcaacatt tccgtgtcgc ccttattccc ttttttgcgg cattttgcct
     7021 tcctgttttt gctcacccag aaacgctggt gaaagtaaaa gatgctgaag atcagttggg
     7081 tgcacgagtg ggttacatcg aactggatct caacagcggt aagatccttg agagttttcg
     7141 ccccgaagaa cgttttccaa tgatgagcac ttttaaagtt ctgctatgtg gcgcggtatt
     7201 atcccgtgtt gacgccgggc aagagcaact cggtcgccgc atacactatt ctcagaatga
     7261 cttggttgag tactcaccag tcacagaaaa gcatcttacg gatggcatga cagtaagaga
     7321 attatgcagt gctgccataa ccatgagtga taacactgcg gccaacttac ttctgacaac
     7381 gatcggagga ccgaaggagc taaccgcttt tttgcacaac atgggggatc atgtaactcg
     7441 ccttgatcgt tgggaaccgg agctgaatga agccatacca aacgacgagc gtgacaccac
     7501 gatgcctgta gcaatggcaa caacgttgcg caaactatta actggcgaac tacttactct
     7561 agcttcccgg caacaattaa tagactggat ggaggcggat aaagttgcag gaccacttct
     7621 gcgctcggcc cttccggctg gctggtttat tgctgataaa tctggagccg gtgagcgtgg
     7681 gtctcgcggt atcattgcag cactggggcc agatggtaag ccctcccgta tcgtagttat
     7741 ctacacgacg gggagtcagg caactatgga tgaacgaaat agacagatcg ctgagatagg
     7801 tgcctcactg attaagcatt ggtaactgtc agaccaagtt tactcatata tactttagat
     7861 tgatttaaaa cttcattttt aatttaaaag gatctaggtg aagatccttt ttgataatct
     7921 catgaccaaa atcccttaac gtgagttttc gttccactga gcgtcagacc ccgtagaaaa
     7981 gatcaaagga tcttcttgag atcctttttt tctgcgcgta atctgctgct tgcaaacaaa
     8041 aaaaccaccg ctaccagcgg tggtttgttt gccggatcaa gagctaccaa ctctttttcc
     8101 gaaggtaact ggcttcagca gagcgcagat accaaatact gttcttctag tgtagccgta
     8161 gttaggccac cacttcaaga actctgtagc accgcctaca tacctcgctc tgctaatcct
     8221 gttaccagtg gctgctgcca gtggcgataa gtcgtgtctt accgggttgg actcaagacg
     8281 atagttaccg gataaggcgc agcggtcggg ctgaacgggg ggttcgtgca cacagcccag
     8341 cttggagcga acgacctaca ccgaactgag atacctacag cgtgagctat gagaaagcgc
     8401 cacgcttccc gaagggagaa aggcggacag gtatccggta agcggcaggg tcggaacagg
     8461 agagcgcacg agggagcttc cagggggaaa cgcctggtat ctttatagtc ctgtcgggtt
     8521 tcgccacctc tgacttgagc gtcgattttt gtgatgctcg tcaggggggc ggagcctatg
     8581 gaaaaacgcc agcaacgcgg cctttttacg gttcctggcc ttttgctggc cttttgctca
     8641 catgttcttt cctgcgttat cccctgattc tgtggataac cgtattaccg cctttgagtg
     8701 agctgatacc gctcgccgca gccgaacgac cgagcgcagc gagtcagtga gcgaggaagc
     8761 ggaagagcgc ccaatacgca aaccgcctct ccccgcgcgt tggccgattc attaatgcag
     8821 caagctcatg gctgactaat tttttttatt tatgcagagg ccgaggccgc ctcggcctct
     8881 gagctattcc agaagtagtg aggaggcttt tttggaggcc taggcttttg caaaaagctc
     8941 cccgtggcac gacaggtttc ccgactggaa agcgggcagt gagcgcaacg caattaatgt
     9001 gagttagctc actcattagg caccccaggc tttacacttt atgcttccgg ctcgtatgtt
     9061 gtgtggaatt gtgagcggat aacaatttca cacaggaaac agctatgaca tgattacgaa
     9121 tttcacaaat aaagcatttt tttcactgca ttctagttgt ggtttgtcca aactcatcaa
     9181 tgtatcttat catgtctgga tcaactggat aactcaagct aaccaaaatc atcccaaact
     9241 tcccacccca taccctatta ccactgccaa ttacctgtgg tttcatttac tctaaacctg
     9301 tgattcctct gaattatttt cattttaaag aaattgtatt tgttaaatat gtactacaaa
     9361 cttagtagtt ggaagggcta attcactccc aaagaagaca agatatcctt gatctgtgga
     9421 tctaccacac acaaggctac ttccctgatt agcagaacta cacaccaggg ccaggggtca
     9481 gatatccact gacctttgga tggtgctaca agctagtacc agttgagcca gataaggtag
     9541 aagaggccaa taaaggagag aacaccagct tgttacaccc tgtgagcctg catgggatgg
     9601 atgacccgga gagagaagtg ttagagtgga ggtttgacag ccgcctagca tttcatcacg
     9661 tggcccgaga gctgcatccg gagtacttca agaactgctg atatcgagct tgctacaagg
     9721 gactttccgc tggggacttt ccagggaggc gtggcctggg cgggactggg
//
